Addgene plasmid #196329: pCB301-2μ-HDV
Purpose: (Empty Backbone) A yeast-Escherichia coli-Agrobacterium shuttle vector
Depositing lab: Zhenghe Li. Depositing organization: Zhejiang University. Publication: Rapid Construction of Complex Plant RNA Virus Infectious cDNA Clones for Agroinfection Using a Yeast-E. coli-Agrobacterium Shuttle Vector. Sun K, Zhao D, Liu Y, Huang C, Zhang W, Li Z. Viruses. 2017 Nov 7;9(11):332. doi: 10.3390/v9110332. PubMed 29112135.
Backbone
  Vector backbone: pCB301
  Vector type: Plant Expression
Growth in bacteria
  Bacterial resistance: Kanamycin, 50 μg/mL
  Growth temperature: 37°C
  Growth strain: DH5alpha
  Copy number: Low Copy
Terms and licenses: Academic/Nonprofit Terms; Industry Terms: Not Available to Industry
How to cite: pCB301-2μ-HDV was a gift from Zhenghe Li (Addgene plasmid # 196329 ; http://n2t.net/addgene:196329 ; RRID:Addgene_196329)
