[The description below was written by a language model from this plasmid's Addgene catalogue record and pLannotate feature annotations shown in this document.]
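Description:
pCB301-2μ-HDV is an empty-backbone plant expression vector of about 7.8 kb, built on the mini binary plasmid pCB301 and designed to shuttle between yeast, Escherichia coli and Agrobacterium. Replication in bacteria relies on the broad-host-range incP origin oriV together with its trans-acting replication protein trfA, which supports maintenance in both E. coli and Agrobacterium at low copy number. Selection in bacteria is by kanamycin through an aphA-3-type aminoglycoside phosphotransferase. For yeast, the backbone carries a 2μ origin of replication and the TRP1 auxotrophic marker under its own promoter, allowing selection in tryptophan-deficient hosts. An f1 origin and short fragments of lacZα, rop and the pBR322 bom region are also annotated; these look like remnants carried over with the yeast module rather than functional parts.

The cargo region lies between the nopaline-type left and right T-DNA border repeats, which define the segment Agrobacterium transfers into plant cells. It consists of an enhanced CaMV 35S promoter with a duplicated enhancer, followed closely by a hepatitis delta virus ribozyme and the NOS terminator and polyadenylation signal, with no insert in between. A sequence placed between promoter and ribozyme is transcribed in planta, and self-cleavage by the ribozyme trims the transcript to give a defined 3′ end, which matters for the infectivity of viral RNA. According to the associated publication title, the vector is meant for rapid construction of infectious cDNA clones of complex plant RNA viruses for agroinfection. The yeast elements presumably allow assembly of fragments by homologous recombination in yeast, although the record does not state the assembly method.
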