Features (pLannotate 1.2.2; 17 found; start..end, strand, type, name):
      1..21      -  misc_feature   MCS (fragment): pUC18/19 multiple cloning site
     96..765     +  promoter       CaMV 35S promoter (enhanced): cauliflower mosaic virus 35S promoter with a duplicated enhancer region
    795..886     +  ncRNA          HDV ribozyme: Accession: RF00094 - Hepatitis delta virus ribozyme
    896..1148    +  terminator     NOS terminator: nopaline synthase terminator and poly(A) signal
   1196..1220    +  misc_feature   RB T-DNA repeat: right border repeat from nopaline C58 T-DNA
   1348..2690    -  rep_origin     2μ ori: yeast 2μ plasmid origin of replication
   2758..2793    +  CDS            rop (fragment): Rop protein, which maintains plasmids at low copy number; rop
   2895..2944    +  misc_feature   bom (fragment): basis of mobility region from pBR322
   3083..3230    +  promoter       TRP1 promoter: S. cerevisiae TRP1
   3231..3905    +  CDS            TRP1: phosphoribosylanthranilate isomerase, required for tryptophan biosynthesis; S. cerevisiae TRP1; yeast auxotrophic marker
   3956..4007    +  misc_feature   bom (fragment): basis of mobility region from pBR322
   4035..4463    -  rep_origin     f1 ori (sequence partly withheld): f1 bacteriophage origin of replication; arrow indicates direction of (+) strand synthesis
   4467..4533    -  CDS            lacZα (fragment): LacZα fragment of β-galactosidase; lacZ fragment
   4579..5727    -  CDS            trfA: trans-acting replication protein that binds to and activates oriV
   6026..6820    -  CDS            KanR: aminoglycoside phosphotransferase; aphA-3; confers resistance to kanamycin
   7029..7660    -  rep_origin     oriV: incP origin of replication
   7740..7764    +  misc_feature   LB T-DNA repeat: left border repeat from nopaline C58 T-DNA
>Addgene plasmid #196329 | pCB301-2μ-HDV | addgene full sequence | sequence record 390013 | Addgene NGS Result
AAGCTTGCATGCCTGCAGGTCAACATGGTGGAGCACGACACACTTGTCTACTCCAAAAATATCAAAGATA
CAGTCTCAGAAGACCAAAGGGCAATTGAGACTTTTCAACAAAGGGTAATATCCGGAAACCTCCTCGGATT
CCATTGCCCAGCTATCTGTCACTTTATTGTGAAGATAGTGGAAAAGGAAGGTGGCTCCTACAAATGCCAT
CATTGCGATAAAGGAAAGGCCATCGTTGAAGATGCCTCTGCCGACAGTGGTCCCAAAGATGGACCCCCAC
CCACGAGGAGCATCGTGGAAAAAGAAGACGTTCCAACCACGTCTTCAAAGCAAGTGGATTGATGTGATAA
CATGGTGGAGCACGACACACTTGTCTACTCCAAAAATATCAAAGATACAGTCTCAGAAGACCAAAGGGCA
ATTGAGACTTTTCAACAAAGGGTAATATCCGGAAACCTCCTCGGATTCCATTGCCCAGCTATCTGTCACT
TTATTGTGAAGATAGTGGAAAAGGAAGGTGGCTCCTACAAATGCCATCATTGCGATAAAGGAAAGGCCAT
CGTTGAAGATGCCTCTGCCGACAGTGGTCCCAAAGATGGACCCCCACCCACGAGGAGCATCGTGGAAAAA
GAAGACGTTCCAACCACGTCTTCAAAGCAAGTGGATTGATGTGATATCTCCACTGACGTAAGGGATGACG
CACAATCCCACTATCCTTCGCAAGACCCTTCCTCTATATAAGGAAGTTCATTTCATTTGGAGAGGCCTGA
CCTGCAGGTCGACTCTAGAGGATCCCCGGGTCGGCATGGCATCTCCACCTCCTCGCGGTCCGACCTGGGC
ATCCGAAGGAGGACGTCGTCCACTCGGATGGCTAAGGGAGAGCTCGAATTTCCCCGATCGTTCAAACATT
TGGCAATAAAGTTTCTTAAGATTGAATCCTGTTGCCGGTCTTGCGATGATTATCATATAATTTCTGTTGA
ATTACGTTAAGCATGTAATAATTAACATGTAATGCATGACGTTATTTATGAGATGGGTTTTTATGATTAG
AGTCCCGCAATTATACATTTAATACGCGATAGAAAACAAAATATAGCGCGCAAACTAGGATAAATTATCG
CGCGCGGTGTCATCTATGTTACTAGATCGGAATTCAGATTGTCGTTTCCCGCCTTCAGTTTAAACTATCA
GTGTTTGACAGGATATATTGGCGGGTAAACCTAAGAGAAAAGAGCGTTTATTAGAATAATCGGATATTTA
AAAGGGCGTGAAAAGGTTTATCCGTTCGTCCATTTGTATGTGCATGCCAACCACAGGAGATCTCAGTAAA
GCGAAAAGTGCCACCTGAACGAAGCATCTGTGCTTCATTTTGTAGAACAAAAATGCAACGCGAGAGCGCT
AATTTTTCAAACAAAGAATCTGAGCTGCATTTTTACAGAACAGAAATGCAACGCGAAAGCGCTATTTTAC
CAACGAAGAATCTGTGCTTCATTTTTGTAAAACAAAAATGCAACGCGAGAGCGCTAATTTTTCAAACAAA
GAATCTGAGCTGCATTTTTACAGAACAGAAATGCAACGCGAGAGCGCTATTTTACCAACAAAGAATCTAT
ACTTCTTTTTTGTTCTACAAAAATGCATCCCGAGAGCGCTATTTTTCTAACAAAGCATCTTAGATTACTT
TTTTTCTCCTTTGTGCGCTCTATAATGCAGTCTCTTGATAACTTTTTGCACTGTAGGTCCGTTAAGGTTA
GAAGAAGGCTACTTTGGTGTCTATTTTCTCTTCCATAAAAAAAGCCTGACTCCACTTCCCGCGTTTACTG
ATTACTAGCGAAGCTGCGGGTGCATTTTTTCAAGATAAAGGCATCCCCGATTATATTCTATACCGATGTG
GATTGCGCATACTTTGTGAACAGAAAGTGATAGCGTTGATGATTCTTCATTGGTCAGAAAATTATGAACG
GTTTCTTCTATTTTGTCTCTATATACTACGTATAGGAAATGTTTACATTTTCGTATTGTTTTCGATTCAC
TCTATGAATAGTTCTTACTACAATTTTTTTGTCTAAAGAGTAATACTAGAGATAAACATAAAAAATGTAG
AGGTCGAGTTTAGATGCAAGTTCAAGGAGCGAAAGGTGGATGGGTAGGTTATATAGGGATATAGCACAGA
GATATATAGCAAAGAGATACTTTTGAGCAATGTTTGTGGAAGCGGTATTCGCAATATTTTAGTAGCTCGT
TACAGTCCGGTGCGTTTTTGGTTTTTTGAAAGTGCGTCTTCAGAGCGCTTTTGGTTTTCAAAAGCGCTCT
GAAGTTCCTATACTTTCTAGAGAATAGGAACTTCGGAATAGGAACTTCAAAGCGTTTCCGAAAACGAGCG
CTTCCGAAAATGCAACGCGAGCTGCGCACATACAGCTCACTGTTCACGTCGCACCTATATCTGCGTGTTG
CCTGTATATATATATACATGAGAAGAACGGCATAGTGCGTGTTTATGCTTAAATGCGTACTTATATGCGT
CTATTTATGTAGGATGAAAGGTAGTCTAGTACCTCCTGTGATATTATCCCATTCCATGCGGGGTATCGTA
TGCTTCCTTCAGCACTACCCTTTAGCTGTTCTATATGCTGCCACTCCTCAATTGGATTAGTCTCATCCTT
CAATGCTATCATTTCCTTTGATATTGGATCATACTAAGAAACCATTATTATCATGACATTAACCTATAAA
AATAGGCGTATCACGAGGCCCTTTCGTCTCGCGCGTTTCGGTGATGACGGTGAAAACCTCTGACACATGC
AGCTCCCGGAGACGGTCACAGCTTGTCTGTAAGCGGATGCCGGGAGCAGACAAGCCCGTCAGGGCGCGTC
AGCGGGTGTTGGCGGGTGTCGGGGCTGGCTTAACTATGCGGCATCAGAGCAGATTGTACTGAGAGTGCAC
CATAGATCAACGACATTACTATATATATAATATAGGAAGCATTTAATAGAACAGCATCGTAATATATGTG
TACTTTGCAGTTATGACGCCAGATGGCAGTAGTGGAAGATATTCTTTATTGAAAAATAGCTTGTCACCTT
ACGTACAATCTTGATCCGGAGCTTTTCTTTTTTTGCCGATTAAGAATTAATTCGGTCGAAAAAAGAAAAG
GAGAGGGCCAAGAGGGAGGGCATTGGTGACTATTGAGCACGTGAGTATACGTGATTAAGCACACAAAGGC
AGCTTGGAGTATGTCTGTTATTAATTTCACAGGTAGTTCTGGTCCATTGGTGAAAGTTTGCGGCTTGCAG
AGCACAGAGGCCGCAGAATGTGCTCTAGATTCCGATGCTGACTTGCTGGGTATTATATGTGTGCCCAATA
GAAAGAGAACAATTGACCCGGTTATTGCAAGGAAAATTTCAAGTCTTGTAAAAGCATATAAAAATAGTTC
AGGCACTCCGAAATACTTGGTTGGCGTGTTTCGTAATCAACCTAAGGAGGATGTTTTGGCTCTGGTCAAT
GATTACGGCATTGATATCGTCCAACTGCATGGAGATGAGTCGTGGCAAGAATACCAAGAGTTCCTCGGTT
TGCCAGTTATTAAAAGACTCGTATTTCCAAAAGACTGCAACATACTACTCAGTGCAGCTTCACAGAAACC
TCATTCGTTTATTCCCTTGTTTGATTCAGAAGCAGGTGGGACAGGTGAACTTTTGGATTGGAACTCGATT
TCTGACTGGGTTGGAAGGCAAGAGAGCCCCGAAAGCTTACATTTTATGTTAGCTGGTGGACTGACGCCAG
AAAATGTTGGTGATGCGCTTAGATTAAATGGCGTTATTGGTGTTGATGTAAGCGGAGGTGTGGAGACAAA
TGGTGTAAAAGACTCTAACAAAATAGCAAATTTCGTCAAAAATGCTAAGAAATAGGTTATTACTGAGTAG
TATTTATTTAAGTATTGTTTGTGCACTTGCCGATCTATGCGGTGTGAAATACCGCACAGATGCGTAAGGA
GAAAATACCGCATCAGGAAATTGTAAGCGTTAATATTTTGTTAAAATTCGCGTTAAATTTTTGTTAAATC
AGCTCATTTTTTAACCAATAGGCCGAAATCGGCAAAATCCCTTATAAATCAAAAGAATAGACCGAGATAG
GGT
[37 nt withheld, positions 4134-4170]
AAAGAACGTGGACTCCAACGTCAAAGG
[49 nt withheld, positions 4198-4246]
T
[91 nt withheld, positions 4248-4338]
G
[124 nt withheld, positions 4340-4463]
CCATTCGCCATTCAGGCTGCGCAACTGTTGGGAAGGGCGATCGGTGCGGGCCTCTTCGCTATTACGCCAG
ATCCTTGCTGGCTGAACCCCCAGCCGGAACTGACCCCACAAGGCCCTAGCGTTTGCAATGCACCAGGTCA
TCATTGACCCAGGCGTGTTCCACCAGGCCGCTGCCTCGCAACTCTTCGCAGGCTTCGCCGACCTGCTCGC
GCCACTTCTTCACGCGGGTGGAATCCGATCCGCACATGAGGCGGAAGGTTTCCAGCTTGAGCGGGTACGG
CTCCCGGTGCGAGCTGAAATAGTCGAACATCCGTCGGGCCGTCGGCGACAGCTTGCGGTACTTCTCCCAT
ATGAATTTCGTGTAGTGGTCGCCAGCAAACAGCACGACGATTTCCTCGTCGATCAGGACCTGGCAACGGG
ACGTTTTCTTGCCACGGTCCAGGACGCGGAAGCGGTGCAGCAGCGACACCGATTCCAGGTGCCCAACGCG
GTCGGACGTGAAGCCCATCGCCGTCGCCTGTAGGCGCGACAGGCATTCCTCGGCCTTCGTGTAATACCGG
CCATTGATCGACCAGCCCAGGTCCTGGCAAAGCTCGTAGAACGTGAAGGTGATCGGCTCGCCGATAGGGG
TGCGCTTCGCGTACTCCAACACCTGCTGCCACACCAGTTCGTCATCGTCGGCCCGCAGCTCGACGCCGGT
GTAGGTGATCTTCACGTCCTTGTTGACGTGGAAAATGACCTTGTTTTGCAGCGCCTCGCGCGGGATTTTC
TTGTTGCGCGTGGTGAACAGGGCAGAGCGGGCCGTGTCGTTTGGCATCGCTCGCATCGTGTCCGGCCACG
GCGCAATATCGAACAAGGAAAGCTGCATTTCCTTGATCTGCTGCTTCGTGTGTTTCAGCAACGCGGCCTG
CTTGGCCTCGCTGACCTGTTTTGCCAGGTCCTCGCCGGCGGTTTTTCGCTTCTTGGTCGTCATAGTTCCT
CGCGTGTCGATGGTCATCGACTTCGCCAAACCTGCCGCCTCCTGTTCGAGACGACGCGAACGCTCCACGG
CGGCCGATGGCGCGGGCAGGGCAGGGGGAGCCAGTTGCACGCTGTCGCGCTCGATCTTGGCCGTAGCTTG
CTGGGCCATCGAGCCGACGGACTGGAAGGTTTCGCGGGGCGCACGCATGACGGTGCGGCTTGCGATGGTT
TCGGCATCCTCGGCGGAAAACCCCGCGTCGATCAGTTCTTGCCTGTATGCCTTCCGGTCAAACGTCCGAT
TCATTCACCCTCCTTGCGGGATTGCCCCGACTCACGCCGGGGCAATGTGCCCTTATTCCTGATTTGACCC
GCCTGGTGCCTTGGTGTCCAGATAATCCACCTTATCGGCAATGAAGTCGGTCCCGTAGACCGTCTGGCCG
TCCTTCTCGTACTTGGTATTCCGAATCTTGCCCTGCACGAATACCAGCGACCCCTTGCCCAAATACTTGC
CGTGGGCCTCGGCCTGAGAGCCAAAACACTTGATGCGGAAGAAGTCGGTGCGCTCCTGCTTGTCGCCGGC
ATCGTTGCGCCACATCTAGGTACTAAAACAATTCATCCAGTAAAATATAATATTTTATTTTCTCCCAATC
AGGCTTGATCCCCAGTAAGTCAAAAAATAGCTCGACATACTGTTCTTCCCCGATATCCTCCCTGATCGAC
CGGACGCAGAAGGCAATGTCATACCACTTGTCCGCCCTGCCGCTTCTCCCAAGATCAATAAAGCCACTTA
CTTTGCCATCTTTCACAAAGATGTTGCTGTCTCCCAGGTCGCCGTGGGAAAAGACAAGTTCCTCTTCGGG
CTTTTCCGTCTTTAAAAAATCATACAGCTCGCGCGGATCTTTAAATGGGGTGTCTTCTTCCCAGTTTTCG
CAATCCACATCGGCCAGATCGTTATTCAGTAAGTAATCCAATTCGGCTAAGCGGCTGTCTAAGCTATTCG
TATAGGGACAATCCGATATGTCGATGGAGTGAAAGAGCCTGATGCACTCCGCATACAGCTCGATAATCTT
TTCAGGGCTTTGTTCATCTTCATACTCTTCCGAGCAAAGGACGCCATCGGCCTCACTCATGAGCAGATTG
CTCCAGCCATCATGCCGTTCAAGGTGCAGGACCTTTGGAACAGGCAGCTTTCCTTCCAGCCATAGCATCA
TGTCCTTTTCCCGTTCCACATCATAGGTGGTCCCTTTATACCGGCTGTCCGTCATTTTTAAATATAGGTT
TTCATTTTCTCCCACCAGCTTATATACCTTAGCAGGAGACATTCCTTCCGTATCTTTTACGCAGCGGTAT
TTTTCGATCAGTTTTTTCAATTCCGGTGATATTCTCATTTTAGCCATTTATTATTTCCTTCCTCTTTTCT
ACAGTATTTAAAGATACCCCAAGAAGCTAATTATAACAAGACGAACTCCAATTCACTGTTCCTTGCATTC
TAAAACTTTAAATACCAGAAAACAGCTTTTTCAAAGTTGTTTTCAAAGTTGGCGTATAACATAGTATCGA
CGGAGCCGATTTTGAAACCACAATTATGGGTGATGCTGCAACTCGAGCGGGCCGGGAGGGTTCGAGAAGG
GGGGGCACCCCCCTTCGGCGTGCGCGGTCACGCGCACAGGGCGCAGCCCTGGTTAAAAACAAGGTTTATA
AATATTGGTTTAAAAGCAGGTTAAAAGACAGGTTAGCGGTGGCCGAAAAACGGGCGGAAACCCTTGCAAA
TGCTGGATTTTCTGCCTGTGGACAGCCCCTCAAATGTCAATAGGTGCGCCCCTCATCTGTCAGCACTCTG
CCCCTCAAGTGTCAAGGATCGCGCCCCTCATCTGTCAGTAGTCGCGCCCCTCAAGTGTCAATACCGCAGG
GCACTTATCCCCAGGCTTGTCCACATCATCTGTGGGAAACTCGCGTAAAATCAGGCGTTTTCGCCGATTT
GCGAGGCTGGCCAGCTCCACGTCGCCGGCCGAAATCGAGCCTGCCCCTCATCTGTCAACGCCGCGCCGGG
TGAGTCGGCCCCTCAAGTGTCAACGTCCGCCCCTCATCTGTCAGTGAGGGCCAAGTTTTCCGCGAGGTAT
CCACAACGCCGGCGGCCGCGGTGTCTCGCACACGGCTTCGACGGCGTTTCTGGCGCGTTTGCAGGGCCAT
AGACGGCCGCCAGCCCAGCGGCGAGGGCAACCAGCCCGGTGAGCGTCTCTAGTGGACTGATGGGCTGCCT
GTATCGAGTGGTGATTTTGTGCCGAGCTGCCGGTCGGGGAGCTGTTGGCTGGCTGGTGGCAGGATATATT
GTGGTGTAAACAAATTGACGCTTAGACAACTTAATAACACATTGCGGACGTTTTTAATGTACTGGGGTGG
TTTT
